>Addgene plasmid #146909 | pAc5.1B-lambdaN-HA-DmCup-del419-770-L379AL383A_M | depositor full sequence | sequence record 289356 | Full Sequence
CTTCAAGGAATTAATTCTATATTCTAAAAACACAAATGATACTTCTAAAAAAAATCATGAATGGCATCAA
CTCTGAATCAAATCTTTGCAGATGCACCTACTTCTCATTTCCACTGTCACATCATTTTTCCAGATCTCGC
TGCCTGTTATGTGGCCCACAAACCAAGACACGTTTTATGGCCATTAAAGCTGGCTGATCGTCGCCAAACA
CCAAATACATATCAATATGTACATTCGAGAAAGAAGCGATCAAAGAAGCGTCTTCGGGCGAGTAGGAGAA
TGCGGAGGAGAAGGAGAACGAGCTGATCTAGTATCTCTCCACAATCCAATGCCAACTGACCAACTGGCCA
TATTCGGAGCAATTTGAAGCCAATTTCCATCGCCTGGCGATCGCTCCATTCTTGGCTATATGTTTTTCAC
CGTTCCCGGGGCCATTTTCAAAGACTCGTCGGTAAGATAAGATTGTGTCACTCGCTGTCTCTCTTCATTT
GTCGAAGAATGCTGAGGAATTTCGCGATGACGTCGGCGAGTATTTTGAAGAATGAGAATAATTTGTATTT
ATACGAAAATCAGTTAGTGGAATTTTCTACAAAAACATGTTATCTATAGATAATTTTGTTGCAAAATATG
TTGACTATGACAAAGATTGTATGTATATACCTTTAATGTATTCTCATTTTCTTATGTATTTATAATGGCA
ATGATGATACTGATGATATTTTAAGATGATGCCAGACCACAGGCTGATTTCTGCGTCTTTTGCCGAACGC
AGTGCATGTGCGGTTGTTGTTTTTTGGAATAGTTTCAATTTTCGGACTGTCCGCTTTGATTTCAGTTTCT
TGGCTTATTCAAAAAGCAAAGTAAAGCCAAAAAAGCGAGATGGCAATACCAAATGCGGCAAAACGGTAGT
GGAAGGAAAGGGGTGCGGGGCAGCGGAAGGAAGGGTGGGGCGGGGCGTGGCGGGGTCTGTGGCTGGGCGC
GACGTCACCGACGTTGGAGCCACTCCTTTGACCATGTGTGCGTGTGTGTATTATTCGTGTCTCGCCACTC
GCCGGTTGTTTTTTTCTTTTTATCTCGCTCTCTCTAGCGCCATCTCGTACGCATGCTCAACGCACCGCAT
GTTGCCGTGTCCTTTATGCGTCATTTTGGCTCGAAATAGGCAATTATTTAAACAAAGATTAGTCAACGAA
AACGCTAAAATAAATAAGTCTACAATATGGTTACTTATTGCCATGTGTGTGCAGCCAACGATAGCAACAA
AAGCAACAACACAGTGGCTTTCCCTCTTTCACTTTTTGTTTGCAAGCGCGTGCGAGCAAGACGGCACGAC
CGGCAAACGCAATTACGCTGACAAAGAGCAGACGAAGTTTTGGCCGAAAAACATCAAGGCGCCTGATACG
AATGCATTTGCAATAACAATTGCGATATTTAATATTGTTTATGAAGCTGTTTGACTTCAAAACACACAAA
AAAAAAAATAAAACAAATTATTTGAAAGAGAATTAGGAATCGGACAGCTTATCGTTACGGGCTAACAGCA
CACCGAGACGAAATAGCTTACCTGACGTCACAGCCTCTGGAAGAACTGCCGCCAAGCAGAGAGAGAGAGA
AAAAGAGGGAGAGCAGCTTAGACCGCATGTGCTTGTGTGTGAGGCGTCTCTCTCTTCGTCTCCTGTTTGC
GCAAACGCATAGACTGCACTGAGAAAATCGATTACCTATTTTTTATGAATGAATATTTGCACTATTACTA
TTCAAAACTATTAAGATAGCAATCACATTCAATAGCCAAATACTATACCACCTGAGCGATGCAACGAAAT
GATCAATTTGAGCAAAAATGCTGCATATTTAGGACGGCATCATTATAGAAATGCTTCTTGCTGTGTACTT
TTCTCTCGTCTGGCAGCTGTTTCGCCGTTATTGTTAAAACCGGCTTAAGTTAGGTGTGTTTTCTACGACT
AGTGATGCCCCTACTAGAAGATGTGTGTTGCACAAATGTCCCTGAATAACCAATTTGAAGTGCAGATAGC
AGTAAACGTAAGCTAATATGAATATTATTTAACTGTAATGTTTTAATATCGCTGGACATTACTAATAAAC
CCACTATAAACACATGTACATATGTATGTTTTGGCATACAATGAGTAGTTGGGGAAAAAATGTGTAAAAG
CACCGTGACCATCACAGCATAAAGATAACCAGCTGAAGTATCGAATATGAGTAACCCCCAAATTGAATCA
CATGCCGCAACTGATAGGACCCATGGAAGTACACTCTTCATGGCGATATACAAGACACACACAAGCACGA
ACACCCAGTTGCGGAGGAAATTCTCCGTAAATGAAAACCCAATCGGCGAACAATTCATACCCATATATGG
TAAAAGTTTTGAACGCGACTTGAGAGCGGAGAGCATTGCGGCTGATAAGGTTTTAGCGCTAAGCGGGCTT
TATAAAACGGGCTGCGGGACCAGTTTTCATATCACTACCGTTTGAGTTCTTGTGCTGTGTGGATACTCCT
CCCGACACAAAGCCGCTCCATCAGCCAGCAGTCGTCTAATCCAGAGACCCCGGATCGGGGTACCAACATG
GACGCACAAACACGACGACGTGAGCGTCGCGCTGAGAAACAAGCTCAATGGAAAGCTGCAAACGGTGGAT
CTCCTCCACATATGGCTTACCCATACGATGTTCCAGATTACGCTCCTCCAAGCTTGAATTCTGCAGATAT
CATGGACCCTATGAAAGAGGAGGCGATCGAATTGAATGGCCATGCTATGCAAATGGCCGAAGCTGAGCAA
GAAAATGGCGCTGGCGCCCTGAAAATTGCCACCAATGCGGGTGCAACCGATCGTCCAGCGCATCAGCAGC
TTCCGCTGCCAGTCGAAGATCAGCAGGATGAGGTGCTGACCCCCGCTGAGAAGGGCAAGTTCGAGTACCC
GCCCCCTCCACCGCCACCAACTCCAGTCCAGGCTCCGCTAGCCACCAAGGCCACCGCTCTGAATGCCAGT
CAAGAGCATGACGACGACGAGGCCAACTCCGAGAAGTGGGAGGATCCGTGCGCTCCGCCCCCGCCTCCTC
CGCTGCCGACTAGCGCTTTCCTGGCCACCGGACTGGGCTACCTCAAGCTGCCCGCCTTCAAGCTGAAGGA
CGCACTGGAGAAGGCCATCACCAAGTTGGAGGCCAACAAGCGGACGCTAAAGGCCAGCCCTGAGTCTTCT
CGTTCCATCAAAAACAAGAATGTGGTGGCCCTGGAGATGTTACCCAGGCGCTCAAACCCAGAAACGATCG
GCGATGGATCCATGTTGGCATCCACATCCACGGCTGTTATGCTGCAGACCAAAAAGCCCGCCGTTATTGT
GGAGATGGAGAGGCGTTGTAAGATCATCAATTTACTGGCCAAACAGAATCAAATCCTCGAATCCATTTCG
GGGGAGGCCATTCCGATGCATGGACCCTCGAAGCATCTGCACGAGGACGAGGGTCTGACCCTGCAAGTTC
TCTCGGCCCGAGCATCCACACCGTACACACAGCCCTCCAGCATGTTGTCCTGCACGGCCGTTAGTTGTGA
CCTGGAGCACGATTCGCCGCGGAAGCAAGTGGCCAGCAAGGAGGCCGTGCCGGAGCAGCAGTCTAGTCAG
GTGCAGCAAAAGCGTCCACCCAGCACAGGCATTCACAAGCCAGGAAGTCTGCGAGCACCCAAGGCTGTTC
GTCCTACTACTGCTCCGGTGGTCAGCAGCAAGCCGGTCAAGAGCTATACCCGCTCCCGCCTGATGGACAT
TCGCAACGGGATGTTCAATGCCCTGATGCACAGGTCCAAGGAGAGCTTTGTGATGCCTCGCATCGCCACC
TGCGACGACATTGAGGCGGAGGGAAGGGCTCGCCGCATGAATATTTGGCGCACCTCGGACGGCACAAGAT
TCCGGACCCGCTCCACCACAGCTAACTTAAACATGAACAACAACAACAACAATGAGTGCATGCCTGGACA
GATGCCTTCGGTGGATCAGCTGGAGGCCAAATGGCGTCGAAACTCACTGAACAATGTTGGCGAGACTGCC
AACAAGCAGACTGATAACTTCCAGAAGCTAATTGGGTCTCTTTCTTCGGCTAAGCCACAGTCACAGGCGG
TTGGCTATGATGCCATCTCCAACTTTATAATGCAGCAACAGCAGTACCAGCAGCAGCAACAGAAGCAGCA
CCTCATCATACAGCAGCAGCAGCAACAGACCGCCTTTTTGGCGAGCCTGCAGCTGAAGGCGATCCTCGGC
CGGGCCGACACCCAATTGCTACTGCTCCGTCTGACTAAAGGGGAAATATCCAAGCACGGATTGCTGGTGC
AGTTGGCCAACCCACGCTTGACGGACATGGATCGCGAGGCCATCACTGCTGTATTGCAGTTCACCAACAC
CCAGCAGCAGCAGCAGCAGCACAAGCAGCAGCTGGACATGCTCTCAAGCACGGTCATCGCCAGCCAGTTG
CAGAATCTCCACAACTTGGCCATTGTCCAGCAGACTCTTGCAGCCAGGCAGCAGCCGCAGCATAATCCAC
AGACGCAGGCGCCGCACCAACTGTCGCAGGAGGACTTGCAAGCGCATGCCAATGTGATAATGCGAAACGC
CGTAATGAAGCGAAAAATTGAGGAGCAGACCTCGAAGCTTATCAATGGCGGTGCCAAGCATCAGGCACAG
CAGCAATATCTAAACCGTGGCCAGCAACGCCAGGCTCGACCAGATGCCAACTCGAATGCCTTGCTCCATG
CCTTGATCTCTGGCGGTGGCAATAACCACGCCTCTGGTTATCCTATGAAAGGACAGCCGCAGCAGCATCA
TTCCAATTTGAGATTCGGTGATAACCAAAACTTCCAATCTTTTGAGTCCAACCAGCCGCACTTCGCCACG
CAGTACAAGCAGCAATACCAACAGTCTCAGCAGCAACATCCCCATCAGCAGCCCCAACAGCTGAATTCGC
TTCATCAGAACAACGCTGGAGCTGTCAATAGCTTCAATAAGGCCCAAATGCAAGCTCAATCAGCTATTTC
CATGCTGCCCAACAGCGGGGATGAGTTTCATTAAGCGGCCGCTCGAGTCTAGAGGGCCCGCGGTTCGAAG
GTAAGCCTATCCCTAACCCTCTCCTCGGTCTCGATTCTACGCGTACCGGTCATCATCACCATCACCATTG
AGTTTAAACCCGCTGATCAGCCTCGACTGTGCCTTCTAAGGCCTGAGCTCGCTGATCAGCCTCGATCGAG
GATCCAGACATGATAAGATACATTGATGAGTTTGGACAAACCACAACTAGAATGCAGTGAAAAAAATGCT
TTATTTGTGAAATTTGTGATGCTATTGCTTTATTTGTAACCATTATAAGCTGCAATAAACAAGTTAACAA
CAACAATTGCATTCATTTTATGTTTCAGGTTCAGGGGGAGGTGTGGGAGGTTTTTTAAAGCAAGTAAAAC
CTCTACAAATGTGGTATGGCTGATTATGATCAGTCGACCGATGCCCTTGAGAGCCTTCAACCCAGTCAGC
TCCTTCCGGTGGGCGCGGGGCATGACTATCGTCGCCGCACTTATGACTGTCTTCTTTATCATGCAACTCG
TAGGACAGGTGCCGGCAGCGCTCTGGGTCATTTTCGGCGAGGACCGCTTTCGCTGGAGCGCGACGATGAT
CGGCCTGTCGCTTGCGGTATTCGGAATCTTGCACGCCCTCGCTCAAGCCTTCGTCACTGGTCCCGCCACC
AAACGTTTCGGCGAGAAGCAGGCCATTATCGCCGGCATGGCGGCCGACGCGCTGGGCTACGTCTTGCTGG
CGTTCGCGACGCGAGGCTGGATGGCCTTCCCCATTATGATTCTTCTCGCTTCCGGCGGCATCGGGATGCC
CGCGTTGCAGGCCATGCTGTCCAGGCAGGTAGATGACGACCATCAGGGACAGCTTCAAGGATCGCTCGCG
GCTCTTACCAGCCAGCAAAAGGCCAGGAACCGTAAAAAGGCCGCGTTGCTGGCGTTTTTCCATAGGCTCC
GCCCCCCTGACGAGCATCACAAAAATCGACGCTCAAGTCAGAGGTGGCGAAACCCGACAGGACTATAAAG
ATACCAGGCGTTTCCCCCTGGAAGCTCCCTCGTGCGCTCTCCTGTTCCGACCCTGCCGCTTACCGGATAC
CTGTCCGCCTTTCTCCCTTCGGGAAGCGTGGCGCTTTCTCAATGCTCACGCTGTAGGTATCTCAGTTCGG
TGTAGGTCGTTCGCTCCAAGCTGGGCTGTGTGCACGAACCCCCCGTTCAGCCCGACCGCTGCGCCTTATC
CGGTAACTATCGTCTTGAGTCCAACCCGGTAAGACACGACTTATCGCCACTGGCAGCAGCCACTGGTAAC
AGGATTAGCAGAGCGAGGTATGTAGGCGGTGCTACAGAGTTCTTGAAGTGGTGGCCTAACTACGGCTACA
CTAGAAGGACAGTATTTGGTATCTGCGCTCTGCTGAAGCCAGTTACCTTCGGAAAAAGAGTTGGTAGCTC
TTGATCCGGCAAACAAACCACCGCTGGTAGCGGTGGTTTTTTTGTTTGCAAGCAGCAGATTACGCGCAGA
AAAAAAGGATCTCAAGAAGATCCTTTGATCTTTTCTACGGGGTCTGACGCTCAGTGGAACGAAAACTCAC
GTTAAGGGATTTTGGTCATGAGATTATCAAAAAGGATCTTCACCTAGATCCTTTTAAATTAAAAATGAAG
TTTTAAATCAATCTAAAGTATATATGAGTAAACTTGGTCTGACAGTTACCAATGCTTAATCAGTGAGGCA
CCTATCTCAGCGATCTGTCTATTTCGTTCATCCATAGTTGCCTGACTCCCCGTCGTGTAGATAACTACGA
TACGGGAGGGCTTACCATCTGGCCCCAGTGCTGCAATGATACCGCGAGACCCACGCTCACCGGCTCCAGA
TTTATCAGCAATAAACCAGCCAGCCGGAAGGGCCGAGCGCAGAAGTGGTCCTGCAACTTTATCCGCCTCC
ATCCAGTCTATTAATTGTTGCCGGGAAGCTAGAGTAAGTAGTTCGCCAGTTAATAGTTTGCGCAACGTTG
TTGCCATTGCTGCAGGCATCGTGGTGTCACGCTCGTCGTTTGGTATGGCTTCATTCAGCTCCGGTTCCCA
ACGATCAAGGCGAGTTACATGATCCCCCATGTTGTGCAAAAAAGCGGTTAGCTCCTTCGGTCCTCCGATC
GTTGTCAGAAGTAAGTTGGCCGCAGTGTTATCACTCATGGTTATGGCAGCACTGCATAATTCTCTTACTG
TCATGCCATCCGTAAGATGCTTTTCTGTGACTGGTGAGTACTCAACCAAGTCATTCTGAGAATAGTGTAT
GCGGCGACCGAGTTGCTCTTGCCCGGCGTCAACACGGGATAATACCGCGCCACATAGCAGAACTTTAAAA
GTGCTCATCATTGGAAAACGTTCTTCGGGGCGAAAACTCTCAAGGATCTTACCGCTGTTGAGATCCAGTT
CGATGTAACCCACTCGTGCACCCAACTGATCTTCAGCATCTTTTACTTTCACCAGCGTTTCTGGGTGAGC
AAAAACAGGAAGGCAAAATGCCGCAAAAAAGGGAATAAGGGCGACACGGAAATGTTGAATACTCATACTC
TTCCTTTTTCAATATTATTGAAGCATTTATCAGGGTTATTGTCTCATGAGCGGATACATATTTGAATGTA
TTTAGAAAAATAAACAAATAGGGGTTCCGCGCACATTTCCCCGAAAAGTGCCACCTGACGTCTAAGAAAC
CATTATTATCATGACATTAACCTATAAAAATAGGCGTATCACGAGGCCCTTTCGT
Features (pLannotate 1.2.2; 11 found; start..end, strand, type, name):
     56..2568    +  promoter       Ac5 promoter: Drosophila melanogaster actin 5C promoter
   2588..2653    +  CDS            N (fragment): REGN_LAMBD - Experimental evidence at protein level: Swiss-Prot protein existence level 1. Plays a role as a transcriptional antitermination factor that allows the virus to initiate its lytic phase. Activates expression of the delayed viral early genes by modifying host RNA polymerase (RNAP) into a form that is resistant to termination signals. This antitermination function requires the host NusA protein which serves to stabilize the interaction between antitermination protein N and host RNA polymerase. From Escherichia phage lambda (Bacteriophage lambda).
   2678..2704    +  CDS            3xHA (fragment): three tandem HA epitope tags
   2777..5071    +  CDS            cup (fragment): CUP_DROME - Also known as fs(2)cup. Experimental evidence at protein level: Swiss-Prot protein existence level 1. Adapter protein that plays a central role in localization of transcripts in the oocyte and in young embryos (PubMed:9118812). Maintains RNA targets in a repressed state by promoting their deadenylation and protects deadenylated mRNAs from further degradation (PubMed:21937713). Binds to and recruits eIF-4E to the 3'-UTR of some mRNA targets which prevents interaction between eIF4E1 and eIF4G (PubMed:14685270, PubMed:15465908, PubMed:21081899). This may contribute to translational re
   5110..5151    +  CDS            V5 tag: epitope tag from simian virus 5
   5251..5385    -  polyA_signal   SV40 poly(A) signal: SV40 polyadenylation signal
   5408..5492    -  CDS            large T antigen (fragment): large T antigen from SV40 (simian virus 40)
   5493..5963    +  CDS            TcR (fragment): tetracycline efflux protein; tet; confers resistance to tetracycline
   6007..6595    -  rep_origin     ori: high-copy-number ColE1/pMB1/pBR322/pUC origin of replication
   6766..7626    -  CDS            AmpR: β-lactamase; bla; confers resistance to ampicillin, carbenicillin, and related antibiotics
   7627..7731    -  promoter       AmpR promoter: bla
