[The description below was written by a language model from this plasmid's Addgene catalogue record and pLannotate feature annotations shown in this document.]
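Description:
pAc5.1B-lambdaN-HA-DmCup-del419-770-L379AL383A_M is a 7.8 kb insect expression plasmid for producing a mutant form of the Drosophila melanogaster protein Cup in fly cells. The catalogue lists the backbone as unknown, although the name and annotated features point to a pAc5.1-type vector. It is maintained in E. coli through a ColE1/pUC-family origin and selected with ampicillin via the AmpR (β-lactamase) gene and its bla promoter. The record describes it as low copy even though the annotated origin is of the high-copy type. A tetracycline-resistance fragment and a small piece of SV40 large T antigen also appear, most likely non-functional backbone remnants.

Expression is driven by the strong, constitutive Drosophila actin 5C promoter and terminated by an SV40 polyadenylation signal. The open reading frame begins with a short fragment of the bacteriophage lambda N protein, followed by an HA epitope (annotated as a partial match to 3xHA) and then the cup coding sequence. According to the name, this Cup variant lacks residues 419–770 and carries the L379A and L383A substitutions; the record does not state what these changes disrupt. A vector-derived V5 tag lies downstream, but the record does not show whether it is in frame with the insert.

The lambda N peptide is the standard handle for tethering assays, as it binds BoxB hairpins placed in a reporter mRNA and so recruits the fused protein directly to that transcript. This fits the associated study on Cup promoting deadenylation and inhibiting decapping of mRNA targets, where such a construct would help map which regions of Cup are needed for those activities. HA allows detection of the expressed protein.
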