Addgene plasmid #146909: pAc5.1B-lambdaN-HA-DmCup-del419-770-L379AL383A_M
Purpose: Insect Expression of DmCup-del419-770-L379AL383A
Depositing lab: Elisa Izaurralde. Depositing organization: Max Planck Institute for Developmental Biology. Publication: CUP promotes deadenylation and inhibits decapping of mRNA targets. Igreja C, Izaurralde E. Genes Dev. 2011 Sep 15;25(18):1955-67. doi: 10.1101/gad.17136311. PubMed 21937713.
Backbone
  Vector backbone: Unknown
  Vector type: Insect Expression
Growth in bacteria
  Bacterial resistance: Ampicillin, 100 μg/mL
  Growth temperature: 37°C
  Growth strain: DH5alpha
  Copy number: Low Copy
Gene/Insert
  Gene/Insert name: DmCup-del419-770-L379AL383A
  Species: D. melanogaster (fly)
  Entrez Gene: cup (a.k.a. Dmel_CG11181, CG11181, CUP, Cup, DmCup, Dmel\CG11181, fs(1)cup, fs(2)cup, i239)
  Cloning method: Unknown
Terms and licenses: Academic/Nonprofit Terms; Industry Terms: Not Available to Industry
Depositor comments: Sequence according to the sequence given by NCBI: AF004917.1 Plasmids from this collection were made available to the research community and donated after the lab closed. Please note that the sequence provided by the depositing laboratory may be theoretical/predicted or based on Sanger sequencing results. There may be discrepancies between sequencing results obtained by Addgene and the depositor sequence. If an Addgene verified sequence is not available, please contact before placing your order to request that our lab fully sequence the plasmid.
How to cite: pAc5.1B-lambdaN-HA-DmCup-del419-770-L379AL383A_M was a gift from Elisa Izaurralde (Addgene plasmid # 146909 ; http://n2t.net/addgene:146909 ; RRID:Addgene_146909)
